Addgene plasmid #203966: pAttB-Tub
Purpose: (Empty Backbone) Fly transformation vector with Tubulin promoter and SV40 PA site and a UTR for ubiquitous expression
Depositing lab: Andreas Jenny. Depositing organization: Albert Einstein College of Medicine.
Backbone
  Vector backbone: pAttB_KC896839
  Backbone manufacturer: Konrad Basler Lab
  Vector type: Insect Expression
  Selectable markers: White+
Growth in bacteria
  Bacterial resistance: Ampicillin, 100 μg/mL
  Growth temperature: 37°C
  Growth strain: DH5alpha
  Copy number: High Copy
Gene/Insert
  Gene/Insert name: None
Terms and licenses: Academic/Nonprofit Terms; Industry Terms: Not Available to Industry
Depositor comments: Lab plasmid #1181
How to cite: pAttB-Tub was a gift from Andreas Jenny (Addgene plasmid # 203966 ; http://n2t.net/addgene:203966 ; RRID:Addgene_203966)
