[The description below was written by a language model from this plasmid's Addgene catalogue record and pLannotate feature annotations shown in this document.]
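Description:
pAttB-Tub is an empty Drosophila transformation vector built on the pAttB backbone and intended for ubiquitous transgene expression in flies. It is about 10.3 kb and rests on a pBluescript-type scaffold. In E. coli it is maintained through a high-copy ColE1/pUC origin and an ampicillin resistance gene (β-lactamase with its own promoter). It also retains an f1 phage origin, lacZα and lac promoter/operator remnants, and flanking T7 and T3 promoters.

For fly transgenesis the plasmid carries a φC31 attB site. When φC31 integrase is supplied, this site recombines with a genomic attP landing site, so the whole plasmid inserts at a defined locus rather than at random. Transformants are recognised by the mini-white marker, a shortened white gene that restores eye pigmentation in a white mutant background. A single loxP site lies just downstream of mini-white; in pAttB-type vectors it can pair with a loxP in the landing site to allow Cre-mediated removal of marker sequences.

According to the catalogue entry, the expression cassette consists of a Tubulin promoter, a UTR and an SV40 polyadenylation site, with no insert present. The automated annotation does not label the tubulin promoter itself. Between two multiple-cloning-site remnants it instead marks fragments matching the Drosophila Tailor coding sequence on the opposite strand. These may reflect genomic sequence carried along with the promoter fragment, but the record does not confirm this. Downstream of the cloning region are an SV40 large T antigen fragment and the SV40 poly(A) signal, which provide 3′ processing for a gene of interest cloned behind the promoter.
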