Features (pLannotate 1.2.2; 20 found; start..end, strand, type, name):
     30..458     -  rep_origin     f1 ori (sequence partly withheld): f1 bacteriophage origin of replication; arrow indicates direction of (+) strand synthesis
    463..620     -  CDS            lacZα (fragment): LacZα fragment of β-galactosidase; lacZ fragment
    623..641     +  promoter       T7 promoter: promoter for bacteriophage T7 RNA polymerase
    666..4785    +  gene           mini-white: white; This modified version of the white gene lacks part of the first intron.
   4792..4825    -  protein_bind   loxP: Cre-mediated recombination occurs in the 8-bp core sequence (GCATACAT). Cre recombinase
   4846..4864    +  misc_feature   MCS (fragment): pBluescript multiple cloning site
   5136..5567    -  CDS            Tailor (fragment): TUTT_DROME - Experimental evidence at protein level: Swiss-Prot protein existence level 1. Uridylyltransferase which mediates terminal uridylation of miRNAs, leading to their degradation. Has high specificity for splicing-derived miRNAs (mirtrons) and other miRNA substrates containing a 3'-G terminal nucleotide. Appears to be a major suppressor of mirtron biogenesis. From Drosophila melanogaster (Fruit fly).
   5624..6190    -  CDS            Tailor (fragment): TUTT_DROME - Experimental evidence at protein level: Swiss-Prot protein existence level 1. Uridylyltransferase which mediates terminal uridylation of miRNAs, leading to their degradation. Has high specificity for splicing-derived miRNAs (mirtrons) and other miRNA substrates containing a 3'-G terminal nucleotide. Appears to be a major suppressor of mirtron biogenesis. From Drosophila melanogaster (Fruit fly).
   7518..7536    +  misc_feature   MCS (fragment): pUC18/19 multiple cloning site
   7573..7656    +  CDS            large T antigen (fragment): large T antigen from SV40 (simian virus 40)
   7679..7760    +  polyA_signal   SV40 poly(A) signal: SV40 polyadenylation signal
   7861..7930    +  protein_bind   attB: attB site for the φC31 integrase (Groth et al., 2000) phage φC31 integrase
   8149..8167    -  promoter       T3 promoter: promoter for bacteriophage T3 RNA polymerase
   8212..8228    -  protein_bind   lac operator: The lac repressor binds to the lac operator to inhibit transcription in E. coli. This inhibition can be relieved by adding lactose or isopropyl-β-D-thiogalactopyranoside (IPTG). lac repressor encoded by lacI
   8236..8266    -  promoter       lac promoter: promoter for the E. coli lac operon
   8281..8302    -  protein_bind   CAP binding site: CAP binding activates transcription in the presence of cAMP. E. coli catabolite activator protein
   8315..8407    -  CDS            lacI (fragment): lac repressor; lacI; The lac repressor binds to the lac operator to inhibit transcription in E. coli. This inhibition can be relieved by adding lactose or isopropyl-β-D-thiogalactopyranoside (IPTG).
   8590..9178    -  rep_origin     ori: high-copy-number ColE1/pMB1/pBR322/pUC origin of replication
   9349..10209   -  CDS            AmpR: β-lactamase; bla; confers resistance to ampicillin, carbenicillin, and related antibiotics
  10210..10314   -  promoter       AmpR promoter: bla
>Addgene plasmid #203966 | pAttB-Tub | addgene full sequence | sequence record 403023 | Addgene NGS Result
CTAAATTGTAAGCGTTAATATTTTGTTAAAATTCGCGTTAAATTTTTGTTAAATCAGCTCATTTTTTAAC
CAATAGGCCGAAATCGGCAAAATCCCTTATAAATCAAAAGAATAGACCGAGATAGGGT
[37 nt withheld, positions 129-165]
AAAGAACGTGGACTCCAACGTCAAAGG
[49 nt withheld, positions 193-241]
T
[91 nt withheld, positions 243-333]
G
[124 nt withheld, positions 335-458]
CCCATTCGCCATTCAGGCTGCGCAACTGTTGGGAAGGGCGATCGGTGCGGGCCTCTTCGCTATTACGCCA
GCTGGCGAAAGGGGGATGTGCTGCAAGGCGATTAAGTTGGGTAACGCCAGGGTTTTCCCAGTCACGACGT
TGTAAAACGACGGCCAGTGAATTGTAATACGACTCACTATAGGGCGAATTGGGTACGTACCGGGCCCCTA
GTATGTATGTAAGTTAATAAAACCCATTTTTGCGGAAAGTAGATAAAAAAAACATTTTTTTTTTTTACTG
CACTGGATATCATTGAACTTATCTGATCAGTTTTAAATTTACTTCGATCCAAGGGTATTTGATGTACCAG
GTTCTTTCGATTACCTCTCACTCAAAATGACATTCCACTCAAAGTCAGCGCTGTTTGCCTCCTTCTCTGT
CCACAGAAATATCGCCGTCTCTTTCGCCGCTGCGTCCGCTATCTCTTTCGCCACCGTTTGTAGCGTTACG
TAGCGTCAATGTCCGCCTTCAGTTGCATTTTGTCAGCGGTTTCGTGACGAAGCTCCAAGCGGTTTACGCC
ATCAATTAAACACAAAGTGCTGTGCCAAAACTCCTCTCGCTTCTTATTTTTGTTTGTTTTTTGAGTGATT
GGGGTGGTGATTGGTTTTGGGTGGGTAAGCAGGGGAAAGTGTGAAAAATCCCGGCAATGGGCCAAGAGGA
TCAGGAGCTATTAATTCGCGGAGGCAGCAAACACCCATCTGCCGAGCATCTGAACAATGTGAGTAGTACA
TGTGCATACATCTTAAGTTCACTTGATCTATAGGAACTGCGATTGCAACATCAAATTGTCTGCGGCGTGA
GAACTGCGACCCACAAAAATCCCAAACCGCAATTGCACAAACAAATAGTGACACGAAACAGATTATTCTG
GTAGCTGTTCTCGCTATATAAGACAATTTTTGAGATCATATCATGATCAAGACATCTAAAGGCATTCATT
TTCGACTATATTCTTTTTTACAAAAAATATAACAACCAGATATTTTAAGCTGATCCTAGATGCACAAAAA
ATAAATAAAAGTATAAACCTACTTCGTAGGATACTTCGGGGTACTTTTTGTTCGGGGTTAGATGAGCATA
ACGCTTGTAGTTGATATTTGAGATCCCCTATCATTGCAGGGTGACAGCGGAGCGGCTTCGCAGAGCTGCA
TTAACCAGGGCTTCGGGCAGGCCAAAAACTACGGCACGCTCCGGCCACCCAGTCCGCCGGAGGACTCCGG
TTCAGGGAGCGGCCAACTAGCCGAGAACCTCACCTATGCCTGGCACAATATGGACATCTTTGGGGCGGTC
AATCAGCCGGGCTCCGGATGGCGGCAGCTGGTCAACCGGACACGCGGACTATTCTGCAACGAGCGACACA
TACCGGCGCCCAGGAAACATTTGCTCAAGAACGGTGAGTTTCTATTCGCAGTCGGCTGATCTGTGTGAAA
TCTTAATAAAGGGTCCAATTACCAATTTGAAACTCAGTTTGCGGCGTGGCCTATCCGGGCGAACTTTTGG
CCGTGATGGGCAGTTCCGGTGCCGGAAAGACGACCCTGCTGAATGCCCTTGCCTTTCGATCGCCGCAGGG
CATCCAAGTATCGCCATCCGGGATGCGACTGCTCAATGGCCAACCTGTGGACGCCAAGGAGATGCAGGCC
AGGTGCGCCTATGTCCAGCAGGATGACCTCTTTATCGGCTCCCTAACGGCCAGGGAACACCTGATTTTCC
AAGCCATGGTGCGGATGCCACGACATCTGACCTATCGGCAGCGAGTGGCCCGCGTGGATCAGGTGATCCA
GGAGCTTTCGCTCAGCAAATGTCAGCACACGATCATCGGTGTGCCCGGCAGGGTGAAAGGTCTGTCCGGC
GGAGAAAGGAAGCGTCTGGCATTCGCCTCCGAGGCTCTAACCGATCCGCCGCTTCTGATCTGCGATGAGC
CCACCTCCGGACTGGACTCCTTTACCGCCCACAGCGTCGTCCAGGTGCTGAAGAAGCTGTCGCAGAAGGG
CAAGACCGTCATCCTGACCATTCATCAGCCGTCTTCCGAGCTGTTTGAGCTCTTTGACAAGATCCTTCTG
ATGGCCGAGGGCAGGGTAGCTTTCTTGGGCACTCCCAGCGAAGCCGTCGACTTCTTTTCCTAGTGAGTTC
GATGTGTTTATTAAGGGTATCTAGTATTACATAACATCTCAACTCCTATCCAGCGTGGGTGCCCAGTGTC
CTACCAACTACAATCCGGCGGACTTTTACGTACAGGTGTTGGCCGTTGTGCCCGGACGGGAGATCGAGTC
CCGTGATCGGATCGCCAAGATATGCGACAATTTTGCCATTAGCAAAGTAGCCCGGGATATGGAGCAGTTG
TTGGCCACCAAAAATCTGGAGAAGCCACTGGAGCAGCCGGAGAATGGGTACACCTACAAGGCCACCTGGT
TCATGCAGTTCCGGGCGGTCCTGTGGCGATCCTGGCTGTCGGTGCTCAAGGAACCACTCCTCGTAAAAGT
GCGACTTATTCAGACAACGGTGAGTGGTTCCAGTGGAAACAAATGATATAACGCTTACAATTCTTGGAAA
CAAATTCGCTAGATTTTAGATAGAATTGCCTGATTCCACACCCTTCTTAGTTTTTTTCAATGAGATGTAT
AGTTTATAGTTTTGCAGAAGATAAATAAATTTCATTTAACTCGCGAATATTAATGAGATGCGAGTAACAT
TTTAATTTGCAGATGGTTGCCATCTTGATTGGCCTCATCTTTTTGGGCCAACAACTCACGCAAGTGGGTG
TGATGAATATCAACGGAGCCATCTTCCTCTTCCTGACCAACATGACCTTTCAAAACGTCTTTGCCACGAT
AAATGTAAGTCATGTTTAGAATACATTTGCATTTCAATAATTTACTAACTTTCTAATGAATCGATTCGAT
TTAGGTGTTCACCTCAGAGCTGCCAGTTTTTATGAGGGAGGCCCGAAGTCGACTTTATCGCTGTGACACA
TACTTTCTGGGCAAAACGATTGCCGAATTGCCGCTTTTTCTCACAGTGCCACTGGTCTTCACGGCGATTG
CCTATCCGATGATCGGACTGCGGGCCGGAGTGCTGCACTTCTTCAACTGCCTGGCGCTGGTCACTCTGGT
GGCCAATGTGTCAACGTCCTTCGGATATCTAATATCCTGCGCCAGCTCCTCGACCTCGATGGCGCTGTCT
GTGGGTCCGCCGGTTATCATACCATTCCTGCTCTTTGGCGGCTTCTTCTTGAACTCGGGCTCGGTGCCAG
TATACCTCAAATGGTTGTCGTACCTCTCATGGTTCCGTTACGCCAACGAGGGTCTGCTGATTAACCAATG
GGCGGACGTGGAGCCGGGCGAAATTAGCTGCACATCGTCGAACACCACGTGCCCCAGTTCGGGCAAGGTC
ATCCTGGAGACGCTTAACTTCTCCGCCGCCGATCTGCCGCTGGACTACGTGGGTCTGGCCATTCTCATCG
TGAGCTTCCGGGTGCTCGCATATCTGGCTCTAAGACTTCGGGCCCGACGCAAGGAGTAGCCGACATATAT
CCGAAATAACTGCTTGTTTTTTTTTTTTACCATTATTACCATCGTGTTTACTGTTTATTGCCCCCTCAAA
AAGCTAATGTAATTATATTTGTGCCAATAAAAACAAGATATGACCTATAGAATACAAGTATTTCCCCTTC
GAACATCCCCACAAGTAGACTTTGGATTTGTCTTCTAACCAAAAGACTTACACACCTGCATACCTTACAT
CAAAAACTCGTTTATCGCTACATAAAACACCGGGATATATTTTTTATATACATACTTTTCAAATCGCGCG
CCCTCTTCATAATTCACCTCCACCACACCACGTTTCGTAGTTGCTCTTTCGCTGTCTCCCACCCGCTCTC
CGCAACACATTCACCTTTTGTTCGACGACCTTGGAGCGACTGTCGTTAGTTCCGCGCGATTCGGTTCGCT
CAAATGGTTCCGAGTGGTTCATTTCGTCTCAATAGAAATTAGTAATAAATATTTGTATGTACAATTTATT
TGCTCCAATATATTTGTATATATTTCCCTCACAGCTATATTTATTCTAATTTAATATTATGACTTTTTAA
GGTAATTTTTTGTGACCTGTTCGGAGTGATTAGCGTTACAATTTGAACTGAAAGTGACATCCAGTGTTTG
TTCCTTGTGTAGATGCATCTCAAAAAAATGGTGGGCATAATAGTGTTGTTTATATATATCAAAAATAACA
ACTATAATAATAAGAATACATTTAATTTAGAAAATGCTTGGATTTCACTGGAACTAGGCTAGCATAACTT
CGTATAATGTATGCTATACGAAGTTATGCTAGCGGATCCGGGAATTGGGAATTCGATATCAAGCTTGCAC
AGGTCCTGTTCGATAACGTCGTACTCGGGAATCACCTTTAACTTGTCCGCTATTGGGTATTTGTCCTTAA
ACACATTCGTAATCTCTCCCACAATCATTGCCCTGGCCTCTGCAATGTAAAAAGTATTTATAAAATATCG
CTGGCTCTAAAGGAAACATATTAATCAAAGTATTGAGGCTTTATCAATCTAACATTTACAAGTAGTCAGA
CCACAATTTTTAGACTGCACTTCTGCGTAAGTAAATGAAATGAAATGGTGACCTACTCTTGGGTAGCCGT
ACTGTTATATGCTGACGAGCCTTCACCTGGGCCTGCTTTTTCTCCTGTTTCGTCTGATGCGTCGGATGCG
GCTGGACTGGCTGATTGTTGGGATTGGGTTTTGGATGCTGCTCCGAAAGGTGGGCCACAGCTTTTGCGAT
GGTGGTGCCCACTATGCGGTTGCTGCAGGAACTACAGCTGAATGTTCGCTTTATTGTCTGCAGCTCCTGG
GGCTGGACGAAGGCCACGCCCTCACCCGGTGCGGCCATCTCCTGCGGCAAAACGTATGTGGGATTCCTGT
CCAAGTAGCTCTCGATGCCCACCATAATGCGCTCCAGCAGGTTGGCCAGGTGCGGGTCTAGCTGCGGCGG
ATTCGTCGTCTGGTTCACTGAGTTTAGGGTCTGCAGAAAGAAGTGTGCCTCCATGGTAAGCGGATTCATC
TGCACGATCAGCGGGCTTTAGTCTAAAAATTCGAATGATACAAACTCGTACTCACGTAAAGCAGTTTGTT
TGGCATCATCTCGGCCATCGTCTTATTCTTCTTCGTGGCCTTTGTTACCGGAGCGGCTATGTTGGGCGCG
GTGGAGCCCGGAAGCTGAAAGGTTAATCGAATGCGTTAACTTTTCTGCAACTCGAAAGTTTGCCGCCTTT
GTTCGACTGCCAATAACTGTTGATTCGAAAATTCGAATCGAAGCGGTTGAATTTCGTAGGGTGGCCAACT
ACACCAAAGTTCGCCGGCGGTGTATGCATGTGAGTGTGAGTGTGACAGTGGGTGTACGTGTGCTTTAAGC
GACACAATCGCACCGCGATGTACATATTTTTGTAGTAATGTGTGTGCATTTTTCGTCCGGATCACGGCTC
CATAAAATAAATCATATCACAGGGCTCAGGGATTTGTGAGTAGAAGTTCCCGCCACTTAAACGTCACTTG
TGAAATCGCCATCGACGGTCAACTTTTACTCACACTGGTCTTTCGCGGACGGACCGTCTCAAAGTACTGC
CTTTCTGCGTTGGAAAACATCGCCTTTTTCGTCCAAAAGGAGTCCCCAGGTTCGATCCGCATGGCGTTGT
GCGTGCGTGCCTTTCTTTTCAAATGATTACGGCTATTAACTTGGGGGCGTTAAGTTGGAAACACGTAAAT
TGCAGACTGCGATTAGAGTGACCATGAGTAGGAGTTCAAAATCTCCTGACATCATTTTCTTAAAACCTGC
TTTGTTTTTTACATTTCTATTTAATATAACTCCTATTTGAATAAAAAAACAAAACAAGTTTAGATGTTAA
GATATTAACTACATCCTTTGCTCCAAAGGGAGAGGGGAAGTTATGGAGTTAATTAATTTGCTGTTGGAAA
TCAATATGGAGTCAGAAATATAATGATTTACTAAACCTTATTGAATCGGTAACGATGCGAATTTATATTA
AAATAGCTTTTATGAAACATTCAACAAAAATATTATTAATGTTGGCCCACTTTAGCAACCGGTTAGGTCT
ACCGGTTGGGCAAGCAAAGATTCACGCCCTGGTTCGAGTCCCAACTAGTCCTGCAAAATACCGCAGCAAG
TTTTAGAGAGACCAAGTGCCATTACCTCTCCCACTTCAGTTATCGGTTATGCGGCGTTTAAGTCGACAGC
TTGCCGTCTCTAGCTCCGGTGCCTATATAAAGCAGCCCGCTTTCCACATTTCATATTCGTTTTACGTTTG
TCAAGCCTCATAGCCGGCAGTTCGAACGTATACGCTCTCTGAGTCAGACCTCGAAATCGTAGCTCTACAC
AATTCTGTGAATTTTCCTTGTCGCGTGTGAAACACTTCCAATAAAAACTCCTGCAGGTGAGTACTTTAAA
AAAAAATCTAGTGAAATAATGCTGAAAAGAAATTTGTGTGGGCAAAATTCAATGGGCAAAAACGCGATGC
GGCTTTTTCTCAAAATGGCGGCCGGCCTGCGTTTTTTCCTCAAAAGTGATGACGTCATGCCTGTTTTTTT
TTTTTTGTTCGCAATGAGGAATGGCTCTTAAAATCTACTAGATAAAAAAAATATTCATTATTTCTATGCT
GCTGGAACGCTTCATTAATCTTAAAAATTCTAAATTCGGTTACCATGATACTTCGACGCATAACTGTAGA
TTTTGGATAGAATTAAAGAGAAAATGGCGAGAGAGTAAAATTCCGGCGTCGGCAAAGTAGAGCAAAAAAA
TCAGTATACCATTTAGCTACCTCTCTCACTCGCACGCAGTGCCGGCTCAAGTTGGGCGCGGCTCTGCAAT
TATCGATTTTCTTGGGGTGTGTAACTAATCATCCGTTTTCCCTTCCTCCTCATCCACAGCGTGAAGGTAC
CCGCCCGGGGATCAGATCCGCGGCCGCATAGGCCACTAGTGGATCTGGATCGCCTAGGCGATCCTCTAGA
GTCGACCTCGAACGTTAACGTTAACGTAACGTTAACTCGAGCTAGATCATAATCAGCCATACCACATTTG
TAGAGGTTTTACTTGCTTTAAAAAACCTCCCACACCTCCCCCTGAACCTGAAACATAAAATGAATGCAAT
TGTTGTTGTTAACTTGTTTATTGCAGCTTATAATGGTTACAAATAAAGCAATAGCATCACAAATTTCACA
AATAAAGCATTTTTTTCACTGCATTCTAGTTGTGGTTTGTCCAAACTCATCAATGTATGTCGAGGTCGAC
CTGCAGCCCAAGCTGCTAGAGATCCACTAGTGTCGACGATGTAGGTCACGGTCTCGAAGCCGCGGTGCGG
GTGCCAGGGCGTGCCCTTGGGCTCCCCGGGCGCGTACTCCACCTCACCCATCTGGTCCATCATGATGAAC
GGGTCGAGGTGGCGGTAGTTGATCCCGGCGAACGCGCGGCGCACCGGGAAGCCCTCGCCCTCGAAACCGC
TGGGCGCGGTGGTCACGGTGAGCACGGGACGTGCGACGGCGTCGGCGGGTGCGGATACGCGGGGCAGCGT
CAGCGGGTTCTCGACGGTCACGGCGGGCATGTCGACACTAGTTCTAGCCAGCTTTTGTTCCCTTTAGTGA
GGGTTAATTTCGAGCTTGGCGTAATCATGGTCATAGCTGTTTCCTGTGTGAAATTGTTATCCGCTCACAA
TTCCACACAACATACGAGCCGGAAGCATAAAGTGTAAAGCCTGGGGTGCCTAATGAGTGAGCTAACTCAC
ATTAATTGCGTTGCGCTCACTGCCCGCTTTCCAGTCGGGAAACCTGTCGTGCCAGCTGCATTAATGAATC
GGCCAACGCGCGGGGAGAGGCGGTTTGCGTATTGGGCGCTCTTCCGCTTCCTCGCTCACTGACTCGCTGC
GCTCGGTCGTTCGGCTGCGGCGAGCGGTATCAGCTCACTCAAAGGCGGTAATACGGTTATCCACAGAATC
AGGGGATAACGCAGGAAAGAACATGTGAGCAAAAGGCCAGCAAAAGGCCAGGAACCGTAAAAAGGCCGCG
TTGCTGGCGTTTTTCCATAGGCTCCGCCCCCCTGACGAGCATCACAAAAATCGACGCTCAAGTCAGAGGT
GGCGAAACCCGACAGGACTATAAAGATACCAGGCGTTTCCCCCTGGAAGCTCCCTCGTGCGCTCTCCTGT
TCCGACCCTGCCGCTTACCGGATACCTGTCCGCCTTTCTCCCTTCGGGAAGCGTGGCGCTTTCTCATAGC
TCACGCTGTAGGTATCTCAGTTCGGTGTAGGTCGTTCGCTCCAAGCTGGGCTGTGTGCACGAACCCCCCG
TTCAGCCCGACCGCTGCGCCTTATCCGGTAACTATCGTCTTGAGTCCAACCCGGTAAGACACGACTTATC
GCCACTGGCAGCAGCCACTGGTAACAGGATTAGCAGAGCGAGGTATGTAGGCGGTGCTACAGAGTTCTTG
AAGTGGTGGCCTAACTACGGCTACACTAGAAGAACAGTATTTGGTATCTGCGCTCTGCTGAAGCCAGTTA
CCTTCGGAAAAAGAGTTGGTAGCTCTTGATCCGGCAAACAAACCACCGCTGGTAGCGGTGGTTTTTTTGT
TTGCAAGCAGCAGATTACGCGCAGAAAAAAAGGATCTCAAGAAGATCCTTTGATCTTTTCTACGGGGTCT
GACGCTCAGTGGAACGAAAACTCACGTTAAGGGATTTTGGTCATGAGATTATCAAAAAGGATCTTCACCT
AGATCCTTTTAAATTAAAAATGAAGTTTTAAATCAATCTAAAGTATATATGAGTAAACTTGGTCTGACAG
TTACCAATGCTTAATCAGTGAGGCACCTATCTCAGCGATCTGTCTATTTCGTTCATCCATAGTTGCCTGA
CTCCCCGTCGTGTAGATAACTACGATACGGGAGGGCTTACCATCTGGCCCCAGTGCTGCAATGATACCGC
GAGACCCACGCTCACCGGCTCCAGATTTATCAGCAATAAACCAGCCAGCCGGAAGGGCCGAGCGCAGAAG
TGGTCCTGCAACTTTATCCGCCTCCATCCAGTCTATTAATTGTTGCCGGGAAGCTAGAGTAAGTAGTTCG
CCAGTTAATAGTTTGCGCAACGTTGTTGCCATTGCTACAGGCATCGTGGTGTCACGCTCGTCGTTTGGTA
TGGCTTCATTCAGCTCCGGTTCCCAACGATCAAGGCGAGTTACATGATCCCCCATGTTGTGCAAAAAAGC
GGTTAGCTCCTTCGGTCCTCCGATCGTTGTCAGAAGTAAGTTGGCCGCAGTGTTATCACTCATGGTTATG
GCAGCACTGCATAATTCTCTTACTGTCATGCCATCCGTAAGATGCTTTTCTGTGACTGGTGAGTACTCAA
CCAAGTCATTCTGAGAATAGTGTATGCGGCGACCGAGTTGCTCTTGCCCGGCGTCAATACGGGATAATAC
CGCGCCACATAGCAGAACTTTAAAAGTGCTCATCATTGGAAAACGTTCTTCGGGGCGAAAACTCTCAAGG
ATCTTACCGCTGTTGAGATCCAGTTCGATGTAACCCACTCGTGCACCCAACTGATCTTCAGCATCTTTTA
CTTTCACCAGCGTTTCTGGGTGAGCAAAAACAGGAAGGCAAAATGCCGCAAAAAAGGGAATAAGGGCGAC
ACGGAAATGTTGAATACTCATACTCTTCCTTTTTCAATATTATTGAAGCATTTATCAGGGTTATTGTCTC
ATGAGCGGATACATATTTGAATGTATTTAGAAAAATAAACAAATAGGGGTTCCGCGCACATTTCCCCGAA
AAGTGCCAC
